>Addgene plasmid #48337 | pTrex-Luc-Phleo | depositor full sequence | sequence record 109234 | pTrex-Luc-Phleo sequence 7483 bps
TCGAGCCATTTACGACTCCAAGGCAACGCTGCAGAACAACCTGCCGAAGGAGCGCCGCTTCTTCAAGATT
GTGTCGTGGTACGACAACGAGTGGGGATACTCCCACCGCGTGGTGGACCTTGTACGCCACATGGCCTCGA
AGGATCGTTCGGCAAGGTTGTAGGCGTGGCGATGACTTCAGGTCTTTCTTTTGCGAATAGGGATCTTATA
ATACACGATGCGTGTCCCGTGATGATCGTTACCGGTGCTGCCACGATCCAATTGACACAGCGTCAAGAGC
AAAACAATTTTACTTTTCCCTTTAAGGACAACAACAAAAAAATATATAACTTTTTTTTCTTTTTTTTTTT
TTTTGAAATTATATTTATGGTCATCTTTGGGAAACAAAAAGCAGCAATTTAATGATGCGGAAGGATGAGT
GAAATAATGTTTAATCAATGTACGAGGATTTGGGGTATTGCAAGGAAAATGTAGATGATTTAATTGGGTG
TGTGATGCAGCTTGTGGTAATTTTTGCTCACTTCCCTTTTTGCCACATCTTTTTAGTTTTTCTGCTTTTC
TTTCCCCATTATTCCACTTGTCTCTCTTTTCCCACGTTTCCTGCACGAATGCAGAAAGTGATATTTTTAC
TTTGAAAGCCATCTACCAACAACAATTACATTGAACAGAATTTGGGATTGCGAGATCTAGATATCGATAA
TATTCTAGCTGAGGGTACCCATGGCCAAGTTGACCAGTGCCGTTCCGGTGCTCACCGCGCGCGACGTCGC
CGGAGCGGTCGAGTTCTGGACCGACCGGCTCGGGTTCTCCCGGGACTTCGTGGAGGACGACTTCGCCGGT
GTGGTCCGGGACGACGTGACCCTGTTCATCAGCGCGGTCCAGGACCAGGTGGTGCCGGACAACACCCTGG
CCTGGGTGTGGGTGCGCGGCCTGGACGAGCTGTACGCCGAGTGGTCGGAGGTCGTGTCCACGAACTTCCG
GGACGCCTCCGGGCCGGCCATGACCGAGATCGGCGAGCAGCCGTGGGGGCGGGAGTTCGCCCTGCGCGAC
CCGGCCGGCAACTGCGTGCACTTCGTGGCCGAGGAGCAGGACTGACCGACGCCGACCAACACCGCCGGTC
CGACGGCGGCCCACGGGTCCCAGGCCTCGGAGATCTGGGGATCGATCCGGAACAACCTGCCGAAGGAGCG
CCGCTTCTTCAAGATTGTGTCGTGGTACGACAACGAGTGGGGATACTCCCACCGCGTGGTGGACCTTGTA
CGCCACATGGCCTCGAAGGATCGTTCGGCAAGGTTGTAGGCGTGGCGATGACTTCAGGTCTTTCTTTTGC
GAATAGGGATCTTATAATACACGATGCGTGTCCCGTGATGATCGTTACCGGTGCTGCCACGATCCAAGTG
ACACAGTGTCAAGAGCAAAACAATTTTACTTTTCCCTTTAAGGACAACAACAAAAAAATATATAACTTTT
TTTTCTTTTTTTTTTTTTGAAATTATATTTATGGTCATCTTTGGGAAACAAAAAGCAGCAATTTAATGAT
GCGGAAGGATGAGTGAAATAATGTTTAATCAATGTACGAGGATTTGGGGTATTGCAAGGAAAATGTAGAT
GATTTAGTTGGGTGTATGATGCAGCTTGTGGTAATTTTTTACAACTTTGCGTTATTGGAAGATTTTGGTT
GTTCAGTTTCTTTTTGTTTATAACTGACTGTTTTAATTTAGTGTGATTTTTTTTTTTTAAGGATTTAAGC
TGTTTTTCTTTTTTTTTCTTTTTCTTCACTGATGGTGTTTAAGGTGTAGTTTAGTGTTTGTGCATTATGC
GTCGTAGTGTTGTTGTTCTTTGGACTTTTTCGAACAATACTGGGCATTATAGCCCACCTGTGTATATGCC
GCTAGAGTATGCTAGCCGTGTGGGTACCCAGCTTTTGTTCCCTTTAGTGAGGGTTAATTTCGAGCTTGGC
GTAATCATGGTCATAGCTGTTTCCTGTGTGAAATTGTTATCCGCTCACAATTCCACACAACATACGAGCC
GGAAGCATAAAGTGTAAAGCCTGGGGTGCCTAATGAGTGAGCTAACTCACATTAATTGCGTTGCGCTCAC
TGCCCGCTTTCCAGTCGGGAAACCTGTCGTGCCAGCTGCATTAATGAATCGGCCAACGCGCGGGGAGAGG
CGGTTTGCGTATTGGGCGCTCTTCCGCTTCCTCGCTCACTGACTCGCTGCGCTCGGTCGTTCGGCTGCGG
CGAGCGGTATCAGCTCACTCAAAGGCGGTAATACGGTTATCCACAGAATCAGGGGATAACGCAGGAAAGA
ACATGTGAGCAAAAGGCCAGCAAAAGGCCAGGAACCGTAAAAAGGCCGCGTTGCTGGCGTTTTTCCATAG
GCTCCGCCCCCCTGACGAGCATCACAAAAATCGACGCTCAAGTCAGAGGTGGCGAAACCCGACAGGACTA
TAAAGATACCAGGCGTTTCCCCCTGGAAGCTCCCTCGTGCGCTCTCCTGTTCCGACCCTGCCGCTTACCG
GATACCTGTCCGCCTTTCTCCCTTCGGGAAGCGTGGCGCTTTCTCATAGCTCACGCTGTAGGTATCTCAG
TTCGGTGTAGGTCGTTCGCTCCAAGCTGGGCTGTGTGCACGAACCCCCCGTTCAGCCCGACCGCTGCGCC
TTATCCGGTAACTATCGTCTTGAGTCCAACCCGGTAAGACACGACTTATCGCCACTGGCAGCAGCCACTG
GTAACAGGATTAGCAGAGCGAGGTATGTAGGCGGTGCTACAGAGTTCTTGAAGTGGTGGCCTAACTACGG
CTACACTAGAAGGACAGTATTTGGTATCTGCGCTCTGCTGAAGCCAGTTACCTTCGGAAAAAGAGTTGGT
AGCTCTTGATCCGGCAAACAAACCACCGCTGGTAGCGGTGGTTTTTTTGTTTGCAAGCAGCAGATTACGC
GCAGAAAAAAAGGATCTCAAGAAGATCCTTTGATCTTTTCTACGGGGTCTGACGCTCAGTGGAACGAAAA
CTCACGTTAAGGGATTTTGGTCATGAGATTATCAAAAAGGATCTTCACCTAGATCCTTTTAAATTAAAAA
TGAAGTTTTAAATCAATCTAAAGTATATATGAGTAAACTTGGTCTGACAGTTACCAATGCTTAATCAGTG
AGGCACCTATCTCAGCGATCTGTCTATTTCGTTCATCCATAGTTGCCTGACTCCCCGTCGTGTAGATAAC
TACGATACGGGAGGGCTTACCATCTGGCCCCAGTGCTGCAATGATACCGCGAGACCCACGCTCACCGGCT
CCAGATTTATCAGCAATAAACCAGCCAGCCGGAAGGGCCGAGCGCAGAAGTGGTCCTGCAACTTTATCCG
CCTCCATCCAGTCTATTAATTGTTGCCGGGAAGCTAGAGTAAGTAGTTCGCCAGTTAATAGTTTGCGCAA
CGTTGTTGCCATTGCTACAGGCATCGTGGTGTCACGCTCGTCGTTTGGTATGGCTTCATTCAGCTCCGGT
TCCCAACGATCAAGGCGAGTTACATGATCCCCCATGTTGTGCAAAAAAGCGGTTAGCTCCTTCGGTCCTC
CGATCGTTGTCAGAAGTAAGTTGGCCGCAGTGTTATCACTCATGGTTATGGCAGCACTGCATAATTCTCT
TACTGTCATGCCATCCGTAAGATGCTTTTCTGTGACTGGTGAGTACTCAACCAAGTCATTCTGAGAATAG
TGTATGCGGCGACCGAGTTGCTCTTGCCCGGCGTCAATACGGGATAATACCGCGCCACATAGCAGAACTT
TAAAAGTGCTCATCATTGGAAAACGTTCTTCGGGGCGAAAACTCTCAAGGATCTTACCGCTGTTGAGATC
CAGTTCGATGTAACCCACTCGTGCACCCAACTGATCTTCAGCATCTTTTACTTTCACCAGCGTTTCTGGG
TGAGCAAAAACAGGAAGGCAAAATGCCGCAAAAAAGGGAATAAGGGCGACACGGAAATGTTGAATACTCA
TACTCTTCCTTTTTCAATATTATTGAAGCATTTATCAGGGTTATTGTCTCATGAGCGGATACATATTTGA
ATGTATTTAGAAAAATAAACAAATAGGGGTTCCGCGCACATTTCCCCGAAAAGTGCCACCTAAATTGTAA
GCGTTAATATTTTGTTAAAATTCGCGTTAAATTTTTGTTAAATCAGCTCATTTTTTAACCAATAGGCCGA
AATCGGCAAAATCCCTTATAAATCAAAAGAATAGACCGAGATAGGGT
[37 nt withheld, positions 4248-4284]
AAAGAACGTGGACTCCAACGTCAAAGG
[49 nt withheld, positions 4312-4360]
T
[91 nt withheld, positions 4362-4452]
G
[124 nt withheld, positions 4454-4577]
CCCATTCGCCATTCAGGCTGCGCAACTGTTGGGAAGGGCGATCGGTGCGGGCCTCTTCGCTATTACGCCA
GCTGGCGAAAGGGGGATGTGCTGCAAGGCGATTAAGTTGGGTAACGCCAGGGTTTTCCCAGTCACGACGT
TGTAAAACGACGGCCAGTGAATTGTAATACGACTCACTATAGGGCGAATTGGAGCTCGGTGCACCCTGGG
ATATTTGCGCACCCACCTTTCCCGTCGCAATCGGCGCCGTCCGAACGCGGAAATGTTCCGAGAATAATAC
GGCTGGGCTGCGCCGCGCGTTCCCCGCGTGAACCAACTATTGTGCGATGTGCAGCATCCTATTGTGGTGC
TTTACCGCACACCAGTTTCCTTGCGGGGCTTATTTGGTGTGTTGGATTTTTAATTTTTTGATGATTCGGA
GGAATTTTTTGCAATTTTTGGGTACCCCTAAAAAAATTTTGGAGTTTCCGGGGTTCGATCCAACTTGTGC
TTTTTTAACCGTCCATTTGTGTCTAGTACATCATGGAGCGGTATTCTCTCCGGTGGCCCAGGTGGCGTCG
GAAGGAATCGGTGTCCCTCAGGATGTTTGGTTTTTCGTTTTTTTTTTTGCGGTCTTTTGTTTCGCATCGC
CGTATCGTGTGCGGCGCGACCTTCTTTTTGGCTCATTGGTCAGTGAGGTTTATAATAAAGTGGATCATTT
GGGTTTTTGGCCCTTTGCGGCGCACCCGCGGAATGGGGGAGGGATTTTCATATAATTGTAGTGTACACAT
TGTGTGTGGGTCGCAAAATGTCATGCCGTGTGCAATGTTTATTTGCGTGCTGTGCGTGTCCTTTTGTGAT
TCCACCACTTGTGTGTATTTTACCTTATCGTCTCTCCCTGCCGTTGGCTGTGCGTGAATTGTGCTTCGCA
TTCGTGGGAAATCAAAAGGGGAATCAACGTGTTCTTTTTTTTTCAGAAGGGGAGTCAAAGCGCCGTGTGG
ATGCCAAGTCTGTGCAAGAGTTCTAGTGGATCCCCCAACGAGTTTCTTCAAAATATGCAGCGGATTCACT
AAGAAACATTTTCACGCACGAAAGCGAAATTATTATGATTGTTATTATAATACTTTTTCTTTGTTGTTTT
ATCCACTTATTATTGTTGTGTTAAATTGTTTTTACCTTTTTTCTTTTCCAACTTCTTTTATGATGTCTTT
TCTTTTTTTTTTTTTTGCTCTATAAGTTGTCTTGTCTAGAATTCGATATCAAGCTTGGTACCGAGCTCGG
ATCCATGGAAGACGCCAAAAACATAAAGAAAGGCCCGGCGCCATTCTATCCTCTAGAGGATGGAACCGCT
GGAGAGCAACTGCATAAGGCTATGAAGAGATACGCCCTGGTTCCTGGAACAATTGCTTTTACAGATGCAC
ATATCGAGGTGAACATCACGTACGCGGAATACTTCGAAATGTCCGTTCGGTTGGCAGAAGCTATGAAACG
ATATGGGCTGAATACAAATCACAGAATCGTCGTATGCAGTGAAAACTCTCTTCAATTCTTTATGCCGGTG
TTGGGCGCGTTATTTATCGGAGTTGCAGTTGCGCCCGCGAACGACATTTATAATGAACGTGAATTGCTCA
ACAGTATGAACATTTCGCAGCCTACCGTAGTGTTTGTTTCCAAAAAGGGGTTGCAAAAAATTTTGAACGT
GCAAAAAAAATTACCAATAATTCAGAAAATTATTATCATGGATTCTAAAACGGATTACCAGGGATTTCAG
TCGATGTACACGTTCGTCACATCTCATCTACCTCCCGGTTTTAATGAGTACGATTTTGTACCAGAGTCCT
TTGATCGTGACAAAACAATTGCACTGATAATGAACTCCTCTGGATCTACTGGGTTACCTAAGGGTGTGGC
CCTTCCGCATAGAACTGCCTGCGTCAGATTCTCGCATGCCAGAGATCCTATTTTTGGCAATCAAATCATT
CCGGATACTGCGATTTTAAGTGTTGTTCCATTCCATCACGGTTTTGGAATGTTTACTACACTCGGATATT
TGATATGTGGATTTCGAGTCGTCTTAATGTATAGATTTGAAGAAGAGCTGTTTTTACGATCCCTTCAGGA
TTACAAAATTCAAAGTGCGTTGCTAGTACCAACCCTATTTTCATTCTTCGCCAAAAGCACTCTGATTGAC
AAATACGATTTATCTAATTTACACGAAATTGCTTCTGGGGGCGCACCTCTTTCGAAAGAAGTCGGGGAAG
CGGTTGCAAAACGCTTCCATCTTCCAGGGATACGACAAGGATATGGGCTCACTGAGACTACATCAGCTAT
TCTGATTACACCCGAGGGGGATGATAAACCGGGCGCGGTCGGTAAAGTTGTTCCATTTTTTGAAGCGAAG
GTTGTGGATCTGGATACCGGGAAAACGCTGGGCGTTAATCAGAGAGGCGAATTATGTGTCAGAGGACCTA
TGATTATGTCCGGTTATGTAAACAATCCGGAAGCGACCAACGCCTTGATTGACAAGGATGGATGGCTACA
TTCTGGAGACATAGCTTACTGGGACGAAGACGAACACTTCTTCATAGTTGACCGCTTGAAGTCTTTAATT
AAATACAAAGGATATCAGGTGGCCCCCGCTGAATTGGAATCGATATTGTTACAACACCCCAACATCTTCG
ACGCGGGCGTGGCAGGTCTTCCCGACGATGACGCCGGTGAACTTCCCGCCGCCGTTGTTGTTTTGGAGCA
CGGAAAGACGATGACGGAAAAAGAGATCGTGGATTACGTCGCCAGTCAAGTAACAACCGCGAAAAAGTTG
CGCGGAGGAGTTGTGTTTGTGGACGAAGTACCGAAAGGTCTTACCGGAAAACTCGACGCAAGAAAAATCA
GAGAGATCCTCATAAAGGCCAAGAAGGGCGGAAAGC
Features (pLannotate 1.2.2; 18 found; start..end, strand, type, name):
      5..160     +  CDS            G3PG_TRYCR (fragment): Experimental evidence at protein level: Swiss-Prot protein existence level 1. From Trypanosoma cruzi.
    721..1095    +  CDS            BleoR: antibiotic-binding protein; Sh ble from Streptoalloteichus hindustanus; confers resistance to bleomycin, phleomycin, and Zeocin™
   1147..1296    +  CDS            G3PG_TRYCR (fragment): Experimental evidence at protein level: Swiss-Prot protein existence level 1. From Trypanosoma cruzi.
   1754..1772    +  promoter       ADH1 promoter (fragment): S. cerevisiae ADH1; promoter for alcohol dehydrogenase 1
   1931..1949    -  promoter       T3 promoter: promoter for bacteriophage T3 RNA polymerase
   1994..2010    -  protein_bind   lac operator: The lac repressor binds to the lac operator to inhibit transcription in E. coli. This inhibition can be relieved by adding lactose or isopropyl-β-D-thiogalactopyranoside (IPTG). lac repressor encoded by lacI
   2018..2048    -  promoter       lac promoter: promoter for the E. coli lac operon
   2063..2084    -  protein_bind   CAP binding site: CAP binding activates transcription in the presence of cAMP. E. coli catabolite activator protein
   2097..2189    -  CDS            lacI (fragment): lac repressor; lacI; The lac repressor binds to the lac operator to inhibit transcription in E. coli. This inhibition can be relieved by adding lactose or isopropyl-β-D-thiogalactopyranoside (IPTG).
   2372..2960    -  rep_origin     ori: high-copy-number ColE1/pMB1/pBR322/pUC origin of replication
   3131..3991    -  CDS            AmpR: β-lactamase; bla; confers resistance to ampicillin, carbenicillin, and related antibiotics
   3992..4096    -  promoter       AmpR promoter: bla
   4149..4577    -  rep_origin     f1 ori (sequence partly withheld): f1 bacteriophage origin of replication; arrow indicates direction of (+) strand synthesis
   4582..4739    -  CDS            lacZα (fragment): LacZα fragment of β-galactosidase; lacZ fragment
   4742..4760    +  promoter       T7 promoter: promoter for bacteriophage T7 RNA polymerase
   5763..5783    +  promoter       ADH1 promoter (fragment): S. cerevisiae ADH1; promoter for alcohol dehydrogenase 1
   5806..5823    +  misc_feature   MCS (fragment): pBluescript multiple cloning site
   5842..7482    +  CDS            luciferase: firefly luciferase; luc
