[The description below was written by a language model from this plasmid's Addgene catalogue record and pLannotate feature annotations shown in this document.]
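Description:
pTrex-Luc-Phleo is a Trypanosoma cruzi expression plasmid built on the pTrex backbone, designed to make transgenic parasites that produce firefly (Photinus pyralis) luciferase. The roughly 1.7 kb luciferase coding sequence was inserted into the multiple cloning site between HindIII and XhoI, and the catalogue lists the T. cruzi ribosomal RNA promoter as the driver. That promoter is not picked up by the automated annotation, but an unannotated stretch of about 1 kb between the T7 promoter and the luciferase ORF is where it would be expected to sit. Downstream of the reporter is the parasite selection cassette: the Sh ble gene (BleoR), whose product binds phleomycin, bleomycin and Zeocin. It is flanked on both sides by fragments matching T. cruzi glycosomal GAPDH. These most likely mark GAPDH locus sequences that supply the trans-splicing and polyadenylation signals trypanosomatid mRNAs need, although the record does not say so explicitly. The two very short "ADH1 promoter" hits are probably spurious matches.

The bacterial portion is pBluescript-like. It carries a high-copy ColE1/pUC origin, AmpR with its own promoter for ampicillin selection in E. coli, an f1 origin, remnants of lacZα and the lac promoter/operator, and flanking T7 and T3 promoters. The depositor's sequence record is 7,483 nt, somewhat shorter than the approximately 7.9 kb total given in the catalogue.

According to the associated publication, luciferase-expressing parasites generated with this plasmid serve as bioluminescent reporters for in vitro and in vivo high-throughput assays that test anti-T. cruzi compounds. Phleomycin selection offers a marker choice for establishing the transfected lines.
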