Addgene plasmid #48337: pTrex-Luc-Phleo
Purpose: Trasgenically expresses firefly luciferase in T. cruzi with phleomycin selection
Depositing lab: Rick Tarleton. Depositing organization: University of Georgia. Publication: In vitro and in vivo high-throughput assays for the testing of anti-Trypanosoma cruzi compounds. Canavaci AM, Bustamante JM, Padilla AM, Perez Brandan CM, Simpson LJ, Xu D, Boehlke CL, Tarleton RL. PLoS Negl Trop Dis. 2010 Jul 13;4(7):e740. doi: 10.1371/journal.pntd.0000740. PubMed 20644616.
Backbone
  Vector backbone: pTrex
  Backbone manufacturer: Martin P. Vazquez
  Backbone size w/o insert (bp): 6200
  Total vector size (bp): 7900
  Modifications to backbone: Luciferase inserted in MCS through HindIII and XhoI.
  Vector type: Trypanasoma cruzi expression
  Selectable markers: Phleomycin
Growth in bacteria
  Bacterial resistance: Ampicillin, 100 μg/mL
  Growth temperature: 37°C
  Growth strain: DH5alpha
  Copy number: High Copy
Gene/Insert
  Gene/Insert name: firely luciferase
  Species: Photinus pyralis
  Insert size (bp): 1700
  Promoter: T. cruzi rRNA
  Cloning method: Restriction Enzyme; 5′ cloning site HindIII (unknown if destroyed); 3′ cloning site XhoI (unknown if destroyed)
  Sequencing primers: 5′ TAATACGACTCACTATAGGG; 3′ GCTAGTTATTGCTCAGCGG
Terms and licenses: Academic/Nonprofit Terms; Industry Terms
How to cite: pTrex-Luc-Phleo was a gift from Rick Tarleton (Addgene plasmid # 48337 ; http://n2t.net/addgene:48337 ; RRID:Addgene_48337)
