>Addgene plasmid #48337 | pTrex-Luc-Phleo | addgene partial sequence | sequence record 72962 | Luc-F 5'-CAGTCAAGTAACAACCGCGA-3'
AGTACCGAAAGGTCTTACCGGAAAACTCGACGCAAGAAAAATCAGAGAGATCCTCATAAAGGCCAAGAAG
GGCGGAAAGCTCGAGCCATTTACGACTCCAAGGCAACGCTGCAGAACAACCTGCCGAAGGAGCGCCGCTT
CTTCAAGATTGTGTCGTGGTACGACAACGAGTGGGGATACTCCCACCGCGTGGTGGACCTTGTACGCCAC
ATGGCCTCGAAGGATCGTTCGGCAAGGTTGTAGGCGTGGCGATGACTTCAGGTCTTTCTTTTGCGAATAG
GGATCTTATAATACACGATGCGTGTCCCGTGATGATCGTTACCGGTGCTGCCACGATCCAATTGACACAG
CGTCAAGAGCAAAACAATTTTACTTTTCCCTTTAAGGACAACAACAAAAAAATATATAACTTTTTTTTCT
TTTTTTTTTTTTTTGAAATTATATTTATGGTCATCTTTGGGAAACAAAAAGCAGCAATTTAATGATGCGG
AAGGATGAGTGAAATAATGTTTAATCAATGTACGAGGATTTGGGGTATTGCAAGGAAAATGTAGATGATT
TAATTGGGTGTGTGATGCAGCTTGTGGTAATTTTTGCTCACTTCCCTTTTTGCCACATCTTTTTAGTTTT
TCTGCTTTTCTTTCCCCATTATTCCACTTGTCTCTCTTTTCCCACGTTTCCTGCACGAATGCAGAAAGTG
ATATTTTTACTTTGAAAGCCATCTACCAACAACAATTACATTGAACAGAATTTGGGATTGCGAGATCTAG
ATATCGATAATATTCTAGCTGAGGGTACCCATGGCCAAGTTGACCAGTGCCGTTCCGGTGCTCACCGCGC
GCGACGTCGCCGGAGCGGTCGAGTTCTGGA
