>Addgene plasmid #48337 | pTrex-Luc-Phleo | addgene partial sequence | sequence record 75153 | T7 5'-TAATACGACTCACTATAGGG-3'
TGCGCACCCACCTTTCCCGTCGCAATCGGCGCCGTCCGAACGCGGAAATGTTCCGAGAATAATACGGCTG
GGCTGCGCCGCGCGTTCCCCGCGTGAACCAACTATTGTGCGATGTGCAGCATCCTATTGTGGTGCTTTAC
CGCACACCAGTTTCCTTGCGGGGCTTATTTGGTGTGTTGGATTTTTAATTTTTTGATGATTCGGAGGAAT
TTTTTGCAATTTTTGGGTACCCCTAAAAAAATTTTGGAGTTTCCGGGGTTCGATCCAACTTGTGCTTTTT
TAACCGTCCATTTGTGTCTAGTACATCATGGAGCGGTATTCTCTCCGGTGGCCCAGGTGGCGTCGGAAGG
AATCGGTGTCCCTCAGGATGTTTGGTTTTTCGTTTTTTTTTTTGCGGTCTTTTGTTTCGCATCGCCGTAT
CGTGTGCGGCGCGACCTTCTTTTTGGCTCATTGGTCAGTGAGGTTTATAATAAAGTGGATCATTTGGGTT
TTTGGCCCTTTGCGGCGCACCCGCGGAATGGGGGAGGGATTTTCATATAATTGTAGTGTACACATTGTGT
GTGGGTCGCAAAATGTCATGCCGTGTGCAATGTTTATTTGCGTGCTGTGCGTGTCCTTTTGTGATTCCAC
CACTTGTGTGTATTTTACCTTATCGTCTCTCCCTGCCGTTGGCTGTGCGTGAATTGTGCTTCGCATTCGT
GGGAAATCAAAAGGGGAATCAACGTGTTCTTTTTTTTTCAGAAGGGGAGTCAAAGCGCCGTGTGGATGCC
AAGTCTGTGCAAGAGTTCTAGTG
